Addgene plasmid #51691: pcDNA3.1-DTXK-lumitoxin
Purpose: Expression vector for DTXK-lumitoxin
Depositing lab: Edward Boyden. Depositing organization: Massachusetts Institute of Technology. Publication: A fully genetically encoded protein architecture for optical control of peptide ligand concentration. Schmidt D, Tillberg PW, Chen F, Boyden ES. Nat Commun. 2014 Jan 10;5:3019. doi: 10.1038/ncomms4019. PubMed 24407101.
Backbone
  Vector backbone: pcDNA3.1+
  Backbone size w/o insert (bp): 5341
  Total vector size (bp): 6985
  Vector type: Mammalian Expression
Growth in bacteria
  Bacterial resistance: Ampicillin, 100 μg/mL
  Growth temperature: 37°C
  Growth strain: DH5alpha
  Copy number: High Copy
Gene/Insert
  Gene/Insert name: DTXK-lumitoxin (alt name: Dendrotoxin-K)
  Species: Synthetic
  Insert size (bp): 1644
  GenBank ID: KF878107
  Promoter: CMV
  Tag / fusion protein: mCherry (C terminal on insert)
  Cloning method: Restriction Enzyme; 5′ cloning site NheI (not destroyed); 3′ cloning site XbaI (not destroyed)
  Sequencing primers: 5′ T7 (TAATACGACTCACTATAGGG); 3′ BGHR (TAGAAGGCACAGTCGAGG)
Terms and licenses: Academic/Nonprofit Terms; Industry Terms: Not Available to Industry
How to cite: pcDNA3.1-DTXK-lumitoxin was a gift from Edward Boyden (Addgene plasmid # 51691 ; http://n2t.net/addgene:51691 ; RRID:Addgene_51691)
