[The description below was written by a language model from this plasmid's Addgene catalogue record.]
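Description:
pcDNA3.1-DTXK-lumitoxin is a mammalian expression plasmid built on the pcDNA3.1+ backbone, with a total size of about 7 kb, of which roughly 1.6 kb is insert. It is maintained in E. coli as a high-copy plasmid under ampicillin selection. No feature table is provided with the record, so other backbone elements are not itemised. The use of T7 forward and BGH reverse sequencing primers is consistent with the standard pcDNA3.1 arrangement, in which the cloning site sits between a T7 promoter and a BGH polyadenylation signal.

The payload is a synthetic open reading frame called DTXK-lumitoxin, cloned between NheI and XbaI sites (both retained) and driven by the CMV promoter for strong constitutive expression in transfected mammalian cells. The insert is based on dendrotoxin-K, a snake-venom peptide known as a blocker of voltage-gated potassium channels, and carries mCherry fused at its C terminus, which provides a red fluorescent readout of expression and localisation. The associated publication title describes a fully genetically encoded protein architecture for optical control of peptide ligand concentration, so the construct is intended to let light modulate how much toxin is available to its target in the expressing cell. The record does not list the individual domains of the fusion, such as the photoreceptor module, linkers or any membrane-anchoring or secretion sequences, so the exact architecture cannot be stated from these fields. Its stated use is simply as the expression vector for DTXK-lumitoxin.
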