>Addgene plasmid #51691 | pcDNA3.1-DTXK-lumitoxin | addgene partial sequence | sequence record 80159 | mCherry-R 5'-TTGGTCACCTTCAGCTTGG-3'
TAGGGGCGGCCCTCGCCCTCGCCCTCGATCTCGAACTCGTGGCCGTTCACGGAGCCCTCCATGTGCACCT
TGAAGCGCATGAACTCCTTGATGATGGCCATGTTATCCTCCTCGCCCTTGCTCACCATACGAATCCTACG
TGGTTTCTTCTGCCAAAGCATGATGAGGATGATAAGGGAGATGATGGTGAGCACCACCAGGGCCAGGATG
GCTGAGATCACCACCACCTTAAAGGGCAAGGAGTGTGGCACCACGATGACCTCCTGCGTGTCCTGGCCCA
CAGCAACTCGAGTACCGCGGCCGCTAAGTTCTTTTGCCGCCTCATCAATATTTTCTGCAGTTTTCTTAAT
CAGCATGACTCCCTCTCTCTCGGCAGCATCTCGGACATGCTCAGTTCCATCCAACTGAACCCCAATAAAG
TACTGGACATCTCCCTTCTGATCTCGCATAGGCTGCAAGTGAAAGAGGTTCCAGAACTTTTTACCACTCT
TTGTATAATTAATCA
