>Addgene plasmid #51691 | pcDNA3.1-DTXK-lumitoxin | addgene partial sequence | sequence record 80188 | CMV-F 5'-CGCAAATGGGCGGTAGGCGTG-3'
CTATATAAGCAGAGCTCTCTGGCTAACTAGAGAACCCACTGCTTACTGGCTTATCGAAATTAATACGACT
CACTATAGGGAGACCCAAGCTGGCTAGCATGAGCGCCCTGCTGATCCTGGCCCTGGTGGGCGCCGCCGTG
GCCGACTACAAGGACGACGACGACAAGCTGAAGCTTGCCGCCAAGTACTGCAAGCTGCCCCTGAGAATCG
GTCCATGCAAGCGGAAGATCCCCAGCTTCTACTACAAGTGGAAGGCCAAGCAGTGCCTGCCCTTCGACTA
CTCTGGCTGCGGAGGCAACGCCAACCGGTTCAAGACCATCGAGGAATGCAGACGGACCTGCGTGGGAGGT
ACCGCCGCCGCCGACTACAAGGACGACGACGACAAGATCGACGCCGCCGCCGGCGGCGCCCTGTGCAACG
AATTCTTGGCTACTACACTTGAACGTATTGAGAAGAACTTTGTCATTACTGACCCAAGATTGCCAGATAA
TCCCATTATATTCGCGTCCGATAGTTTCTTGCAGTTGACAGAATATAGCCGTGAAGAAATTTTGGGAAGA
AACTGCAGGTTTCTACAAGGTCCTGAAACTGATCGCGCGACAGTGAGAAAAATTAGAGATGCCATAGATA
ACCAAACAGAGGTCACTGTTCAGCTGATTAATTATACAAAGAGTGGTAAAAAGTTCTGGAACCTCTTTCA
CTTGCAGCCTATGCGAGATCAGAAGGGAGATGTCCAGTACTTTATTGGGGTTCAGTTGGATGGAACTGAG
CATGTCCGAGATGCTGCCGAGAGAGAGGGAGTCATGCTGATTAAGAAAACTGCAGAAAATATTGATGAGG
CGGCAAAAGAACTTAGCGGCCGCGGTACTCGAGTTGCTGTGGGCCAGGACACGCAGGAGGTCATCGTGGT
GCCACACTCCTTGCCCTTTAAGGTGGTGGTGATCTCAGCCATCCTGGCCCTGGTGGTGCTCACCATCATC
TCCCTTATCATCCTCATCATGCTTTGGCAGAAGAAACCACGTAGGATTCGTATGGTGAGCAAGGGCGAGG
AGGATAACATGGCCAT
