>Addgene plasmid #51691 | pcDNA3.1-DTXK-lumitoxin | addgene partial sequence | sequence record 80190 | BGH-rev 5'-TAGAAGGCACAGTCGAGG-3'
GTTTAAACGGGCCCTCTAGATTACTTGTACAGCTCGTCCATGCCGCCGGTGGAGTGGCGGCCCTCGGCGC
GTTCGTACTGTTCCACGATGGTGTAGTCCTCGTTGTGGGAGGTGATGTCCAACTTGATGTTGACGTTGTA
GGCGCCGGGCAGCTGCACGGGCTTCTTGGCCTTGTAGGTGGTCTTGACCTCAGCGTCGTAGTGGCCGCCG
TCCTTCAGCTTCAGCCTCTGCTTGATCTCGCCCTTCAGGGCGCCGTCCTCGGGGTACATCCGCTCGGAGG
AGGCCTCCCAGCCCATGGTCTTCTTCTGCATTACGGGGCCGTCGGAGGGGAAGTTGGTGCCGCGCAGCTT
CACCTTGTAGATGAACTCGCCGTCCTGCAGGGAGGAGTCCTGGGTCACGGTCACCACGCCGCCGTCCTCG
AAGTTCATCACGCGCTCCCACTTGAAGCCCTCGGGGAAGGACAGCTTCAAGTAGTCGGGGATGTCGGCGG
GGTGCTTCACGTAGGCCTTGGAGCCGTACATGAACTGAGGGGACAGGATGTCCCAGGCGAAGGGCAGGGG
GCCACCCTTGGTCACCTTCAGCTTGGCGGTCTGGGTGCCCTCGTAGGGGCGGCCCTCGCCCTCGCCCTCG
ATCTCGAACTCGTGGCCGTTCACGGAGCCCTCCATGTGCACCTTGAAGCGCATGAACTCCTTGATGATGG
CCATGTTATCCTCCTCGCCCTTGCTCACCATACGAATCCTACGTGGTTTCTTCTGCCAAAGCATGATGAG
GATGATAAGGGAGATGATGGTGAGCACCACCAGGGCCAGGATGGCTGAGATCACCACCACCTTAAAGGGC
AAGGAGTGTGGCACCACGATGACCTCCTGCGTGTCCTGGCCCACAGCAACTCGAGTACCGCGGCCGCTAA
GTTCTTTTGCCGCCTCATCAATATTTTCTGCAGTTTTCTTAATCAGC
