LOCUS       Exported 6985 bp ds-DNA circular SYN 12-MAY-2021
DEFINITION  Expression vector for DTXK-lumitoxin.
ACCESSION   .
VERSION     .
KEYWORDS    pcDNA3.1-DTXK-lumitoxin
SOURCE      synthetic DNA construct
  ORGANISM  synthetic DNA construct
REFERENCE   1 (bases 1 to 6985)
  AUTHORS   Schmidt D, Tillberg PW, Chen F, Boyden ES
  TITLE     A fully genetically encoded protein architecture for optical control
            of peptide ligand concentration.
  JOURNAL   Nat Commun. 2014 Jan 10;5:3019. doi: 10.1038/ncomms4019.
  PUBMED    24407101
REFERENCE   2 (bases 1 to 6985)
  AUTHORS   .
  TITLE     Direct Submission
  JOURNAL   Exported May 12, 2021 from SnapGene Server 1.1.58
            http://www.snapgene.com
FEATURES             Location/Qualifiers
     source          1..6985
                     /organism="synthetic DNA construct"
                     /mol_type="other DNA"
     primer_bind     complement(44..63)
                     /label=pRS-marker
                     /note="pRS vectors, use to sequence yeast selectable
                     marker"
     enhancer        235..614
                     /label=CMV enhancer
                     /note="human cytomegalovirus immediate early enhancer"
     promoter        615..818
                     /label=CMV promoter
                     /note="human cytomegalovirus (CMV) immediate early
                     promoter"
     primer_bind     769..789
                     /label=CMV-F
                     /note="Human CMV immediate early promoter, forward primer"
     primer_bind     863..882
                     /label=T7
                     /note="T7 promoter, forward primer"
     promoter        863..881
                     /label=T7 promoter
                     /note="promoter for bacteriophage T7 RNA polymerase"
     CDS             946..969
                     /codon_start=1
                     /product="FLAG(R) epitope tag, followed by an enterokinase
                     cleavage site"
                     /label=FLAG
                     /translation="DYKDDDDK"
     CDS             1165..1188
                     /codon_start=1
                     /product="FLAG(R) epitope tag, followed by an enterokinase
                     cleavage site"
                     /label=FLAG
                     /translation="DYKDDDDK"
     CDS             1678..1824
                     /codon_start=1
                     /product="transmembrane domain from platelet derived growth
                     factor receptor beta"
                     /label=PDGFR-beta TM domain
                     /translation="AVGQDTQEVIVVPHSLPFKVVVISAILALVVLTIISLIILIMLWQ
                     KKPR"
     CDS             1834..2544
                     /codon_start=1
                     /product="monomeric derivative of DsRed fluorescent protein
                     (Shaner et al., 2004)"
                     /label=mCherry
                     /note="mammalian codon-optimized"
                     /translation="MVSKGEEDNMAIIKEFMRFKVHMEGSVNGHEFEIEGEGEGRPYEG
                     TQTAKLKVTKGGPLPFAWDILSPQFMYGSKAYVKHPADIPDYLKLSFPEGFKWERVMNF
                     EDGGVVTVTQDSSLQDGEFIYKVKLRGTNFPSDGPVMQKKTMGWEASSERMYPEDGALK
                     GEIKQRLKLKDGGHYDAEVKTTYKAKKPVQLPGAYNVNIKLDITSHNEDYTIVEQYERA
                     EGRHSTGGMDELYK"
     primer_bind     complement(1979..1997)
                     /label=mCherry-R
                     /note="mCherry, reverse primer"
     primer_bind     2247..2266
                     /label=mCherry-F
                     /note="mCherry, forward primer"
     primer_bind     complement(2576..2593)
                     /label=BGH-rev
                     /note="Bovine growth hormone terminator, reverse primer.
                     Also called BGH reverse"
     polyA_signal    2582..2806
                     /label=bGH poly(A) signal
                     /note="bovine growth hormone polyadenylation signal"
     rep_origin      2852..3280
                     /direction=RIGHT
                     /label=f1 ori
                     /note="f1 bacteriophage origin of replication; arrow
                     indicates direction of (+) strand synthesis"
     primer_bind     complement(2939..2958)
                     /label=F1ori-R
                     /note="F1 origin, reverse primer"
     primer_bind     3149..3170
                     /label=F1ori-F
                     /note="F1 origin, forward primer"
     primer_bind     complement(3289..3309)
                     /label=pBABE 3'
                     /note="SV40 enhancer, reverse primer for pBABE vectors"
     promoter        3294..3623
                     /label=SV40 promoter
                     /note="SV40 enhancer and early promoter"
     rep_origin      3474..3609
                     /label=SV40 ori
                     /note="SV40 origin of replication"
     primer_bind     3536..3555
                     /label=SV40pro-F
                     /note="SV40 promoter/origin, forward primer"
     CDS             3690..4484
                     /codon_start=1
                     /gene="aph(3')-II (or nptII)"
                     /product="aminoglycoside phosphotransferase from Tn5"
                     /label=NeoR/KanR
                     /note="confers resistance to neomycin, kanamycin, and G418
                     (Geneticin(R))"
                     /translation="MIEQDGLHAGSPAAWVERLFGYDWAQQTIGCSDAAVFRLSAQGRP
                     VLFVKTDLSGALNELQDEAARLSWLATTGVPCAAVLDVVTEAGRDWLLLGEVPGQDLLS
                     SHLAPAEKVSIMADAMRRLHTLDPATCPFDHQAKHRIERARTRMEAGLVDQDDLDEEHQ
                     GLAPAELFARLKARMPDGEDLVVTHGDACLPNIMVENGRFSGFIDCGRLGVADRYQDIA
                     LATRDIAEELGGEWADRFLVLYGIAAPDSQRIAFYRLLDEFF"
     primer_bind     complement(3744..3763)
                     /label=Neo-R
                     /note="Neomycin resistance gene, reverse primer"
     primer_bind     4354..4373
                     /label=Neo-F
                     /note="Neomycin resistance gene, forward primer"
     polyA_signal    4658..4779
                     /label=SV40 poly(A) signal
                     /note="SV40 polyadenylation signal"
     primer_bind     complement(4695..4714)
                     /label=SV40pA-R
                     /note="SV40 polyA, reverse primer"
     primer_bind     4749..4768
                     /label=EBV-rev
                     /note="SV40 polyA terminator, reverse primer"
     primer_bind     complement(4828..4844)
                     /label=M13 rev
                     /note="common sequencing primer, one of multiple similar
                     variants"
     primer_bind     complement(4828..4844)
                     /label=M13 Reverse
                     /note="In lacZ gene. Also called M13-rev"
     primer_bind     complement(4841..4863)
                     /label=M13/pUC Reverse
                     /note="In lacZ gene"
     protein_bind    4852..4868
                     /label=lac operator
                     /bound_moiety="lac repressor encoded by lacI"
                     /note="The lac repressor binds to the lac operator to
                     inhibit transcription in E. coli. This inhibition can be
                     relieved by adding lactose or
                     isopropyl-beta-D-thiogalactopyranoside (IPTG)."
     promoter        complement(4876..4906)
                     /label=lac promoter
                     /note="promoter for the E. coli lac operon"
     protein_bind    4921..4942
                     /label=CAP binding site
                     /bound_moiety="E. coli catabolite activator protein"
                     /note="CAP binding activates transcription in the presence
                     of cAMP."
     primer_bind     complement(5059..5076)
                     /label=L4440
                     /note="L4440 vector, forward primer"
     rep_origin      complement(5230..5818)
                     /direction=LEFT
                     /label=ori
                     /note="high-copy-number ColE1/pMB1/pBR322/pUC origin of
                     replication"
     primer_bind     complement(5310..5329)
                     /label=pBR322ori-F
                     /note="pBR322 origin, forward primer"
     CDS             complement(5989..6849)
                     /codon_start=1
                     /gene="bla"
                     /product="beta-lactamase"
                     /label=AmpR
                     /note="confers resistance to ampicillin, carbenicillin, and
                     related antibiotics"
                     /translation="MSIQHFRVALIPFFAAFCLPVFAHPETLVKVKDAEDQLGARVGYI
                     ELDLNSGKILESFRPEERFPMMSTFKVLLCGAVLSRIDAGQEQLGRRIHYSQNDLVEYS
                     PVTEKHLTDGMTVRELCSAAITMSDNTAANLLLTTIGGPKELTAFLHNMGDHVTRLDRW
                     EPELNEAIPNDERDTTMPVAMATTLRKLLTGELLTLASRQQLIDWMEADKVAGPLLRSA
                     LPAGWFIADKSGAGERGSRGIIAALGPDGKPSRIVVIYTTGSQATMDERNRQIAEIGAS
                     LIKHW"
     primer_bind     6612..6631
                     /label=Amp-R
                     /note="Ampicillin resistance gene, reverse primer"
     promoter        complement(6850..6954)
                     /gene="bla"
                     /label=AmpR promoter
ORIGIN
        1 gacggatcgg gagatctccc gatcccctat ggtgcactct cagtacaatc tgctctgatg
       61 ccgcatagtt aagccagtat ctgctccctg cttgtgtgtt ggaggtcgct gagtagtgcg
      121 cgagcaaaat ttaagctaca acaaggcaag gcttgaccga caattgcatg aagaatctgc
      181 ttagggttag gcgttttgcg ctgcttcgcg atgtacgggc cagatatacg cgttgacatt
      241 gattattgac tagttattaa tagtaatcaa ttacggggtc attagttcat agcccatata
      301 tggagttccg cgttacataa cttacggtaa atggcccgcc tggctgaccg cccaacgacc
      361 cccgcccatt gacgtcaata atgacgtatg ttcccatagt aacgccaata gggactttcc
      421 attgacgtca atgggtggag tatttacggt aaactgccca cttggcagta catcaagtgt
      481 atcatatgcc aagtacgccc cctattgacg tcaatgacgg taaatggccc gcctggcatt
      541 atgcccagta catgacctta tgggactttc ctacttggca gtacatctac gtattagtca
      601 tcgctattac catggtgatg cggttttggc agtacatcaa tgggcgtgga tagcggtttg
      661 actcacgggg atttccaagt ctccacccca ttgacgtcaa tgggagtttg ttttggcacc
      721 aaaatcaacg ggactttcca aaatgtcgta acaactccgc cccattgacg caaatgggcg
      781 gtaggcgtgt acggtgggag gtctatataa gcagagctct ctggctaact agagaaccca
      841 ctgcttactg gcttatcgaa attaatacga ctcactatag ggagacccaa gctggctagc
      901 atgagcgccc tgctgatcct ggccctggtg ggcgccgccg tggccgacta caaggacgac
      961 gacgacaagc tgaagcttgc cgccaagtac tgcaagctgc ccctgagaat cggtccatgc
     1021 aagcggaaga tccccagctt ctactacaag tggaaggcca agcagtgcct gcccttcgac
     1081 tactctggct gcggaggcaa cgccaaccgg ttcaagacca tcgaggaatg cagacggacc
     1141 tgcgtgggag gtaccgccgc cgccgactac aaggacgacg acgacaagat cgacgccgcc
     1201 gccggcggcg ccctgtgcaa cgaattcttg gctactacac ttgaacgtat tgagaagaac
     1261 tttgtcatta ctgacccaag attgccagat aatcccatta tattcgcgtc cgatagtttc
     1321 ttgcagttga cagaatatag ccgtgaagaa attttgggaa gaaactgcag gtttctacaa
     1381 ggtcctgaaa ctgatcgcgc gacagtgaga aaaattagag atgccataga taaccaaaca
     1441 gaggtcactg ttcagctgat taattataca aagagtggta aaaagttctg gaacctcttt
     1501 cacttgcagc ctatgcgaga tcagaaggga gatgtccagt actttattgg ggttcagttg
     1561 gatggaactg agcatgtccg agatgctgcc gagagagagg gagtcatgct gattaagaaa
     1621 actgcagaaa atattgatga ggcggcaaaa gaacttagcg gccgcggtac tcgagttgct
     1681 gtgggccagg acacgcagga ggtcatcgtg gtgccacact ccttgccctt taaggtggtg
     1741 gtgatctcag ccatcctggc cctggtggtg ctcaccatca tctcccttat catcctcatc
     1801 atgctttggc agaagaaacc acgtaggatt cgtatggtga gcaagggcga ggaggataac
     1861 atggccatca tcaaggagtt catgcgcttc aaggtgcaca tggagggctc cgtgaacggc
     1921 cacgagttcg agatcgaggg cgagggcgag ggccgcccct acgagggcac ccagaccgcc
     1981 aagctgaagg tgaccaaggg tggccccctg cccttcgcct gggacatcct gtcccctcag
     2041 ttcatgtacg gctccaaggc ctacgtgaag caccccgccg acatccccga ctacttgaag
     2101 ctgtccttcc ccgagggctt caagtgggag cgcgtgatga acttcgagga cggcggcgtg
     2161 gtgaccgtga cccaggactc ctccctgcag gacggcgagt tcatctacaa ggtgaagctg
     2221 cgcggcacca acttcccctc cgacggcccc gtaatgcaga agaagaccat gggctgggag
     2281 gcctcctccg agcggatgta ccccgaggac ggcgccctga agggcgagat caagcagagg
     2341 ctgaagctga aggacggcgg ccactacgac gctgaggtca agaccaccta caaggccaag
     2401 aagcccgtgc agctgcccgg cgcctacaac gtcaacatca agttggacat cacctcccac
     2461 aacgaggact acaccatcgt ggaacagtac gaacgcgccg agggccgcca ctccaccggc
     2521 ggcatggacg agctgtacaa gtaatctaga gggcccgttt aaacccgctg atcagcctcg
     2581 actgtgcctt ctagttgcca gccatctgtt gtttgcccct cccccgtgcc ttccttgacc
     2641 ctggaaggtg ccactcccac tgtcctttcc taataaaatg aggaaattgc atcgcattgt
     2701 ctgagtaggt gtcattctat tctggggggt ggggtggggc aggacagcaa gggggaggat
     2761 tgggaagaca atagcaggca tgctggggat gcggtgggct ctatggcttc tgaggcggaa
     2821 agaaccagct ggggctctag ggggtatccc cnnnnnnnnn nnnnnnnnnn nnnnnnnnnn
     2881 nnnnnnnnnn nnnnnnnnnn nnnnnnnnnn nnnnnnnnnn nnnnnnnnnn nnnnnnnnnn
     2941 nnnnnnnnnn nnnnnnnnnn nnnnnnnnnn nnnnncnnnn nnnnnnnnnn nnnnnnnnnn
     3001 nnnnnnnnnn nnnnnnnnnn nnnnnnnnnn nnnnnnnnnn nnnnnnnnnn nnnnnnnnnn
     3061 nnnnnnnann nnnnnnnnnn nnnnnnnnnn nnnnnnnnnn nnnnnnnnnn nnnnnnncct
     3121 ttgacgttgg agtccacgtt ctttaatagt ggactcttgt tccaaactgg aacaacactc
     3181 aaccctatct cggtctattc ttttgattta taagggattt tgccgatttc ggcctattgg
     3241 ttaaaaaatg agctgattta acaaaaattt aacgcgaatt aattctgtgg aatgtgtgtc
     3301 agttagggtg tggaaagtcc ccaggctccc cagcaggcag aagtatgcaa agcatgcatc
     3361 tcaattagtc agcaaccagg tgtggaaagt ccccaggctc cccagcaggc agaagtatgc
     3421 aaagcatgca tctcaattag tcagcaacca tagtcccgcc cctaactccg cccatcccgc
     3481 ccctaactcc gcccagttcc gcccattctc cgccccatgg ctgactaatt ttttttattt
     3541 atgcagaggc cgaggccgcc tctgcctctg agctattcca gaagtagtga ggaggctttt
     3601 ttggaggcct aggcttttgc aaaaagctcc cgggagcttg tatatccatt ttcggatctg
     3661 atcaagagac aggatgagga tcgtttcgca tgattgaaca agatggattg cacgcaggtt
     3721 ctccggccgc ttgggtggag aggctattcg gctatgactg ggcacaacag acaatcggct
     3781 gctctgatgc cgccgtgttc cggctgtcag cgcaggggcg cccggttctt tttgtcaaga
     3841 ccgacctgtc cggtgccctg aatgaactgc aggacgaggc agcgcggcta tcgtggctgg
     3901 ccacgacggg cgttccttgc gcagctgtgc tcgacgttgt cactgaagcg ggaagggact
     3961 ggctgctatt gggcgaagtg ccggggcagg atctcctgtc atctcacctt gctcctgccg
     4021 agaaagtatc catcatggct gatgcaatgc ggcggctgca tacgcttgat ccggctacct
     4081 gcccattcga ccaccaagcg aaacatcgca tcgagcgagc acgtactcgg atggaagccg
     4141 gtcttgtcga tcaggatgat ctggacgaag agcatcaggg gctcgcgcca gccgaactgt
     4201 tcgccaggct caaggcgcgc atgcccgacg gcgaggatct cgtcgtgacc catggcgatg
     4261 cctgcttgcc gaatatcatg gtggaaaatg gccgcttttc tggattcatc gactgtggcc
     4321 ggctgggtgt ggcggaccgc tatcaggaca tagcgttggc tacccgtgat attgctgaag
     4381 agcttggcgg cgaatgggct gaccgcttcc tcgtgcttta cggtatcgcc gctcccgatt
     4441 cgcagcgcat cgccttctat cgccttcttg acgagttctt ctgagcggga ctctggggtt
     4501 cgaaatgacc gaccaagcga cgcccaacct gccatcacga gatttcgatt ccaccgccgc
     4561 cttctatgaa aggttgggct tcggaatcgt tttccgggac gccggctgga tgatcctcca
     4621 gcgcggggat ctcatgctgg agttcttcgc ccaccccaac ttgtttattg cagcttataa
     4681 tggttacaaa taaagcaata gcatcacaaa tttcacaaat aaagcatttt tttcactgca
     4741 ttctagttgt ggtttgtcca aactcatcaa tgtatcttat catgtctgta taccgtcgac
     4801 ctctagctag agcttggcgt aatcatggtc atagctgttt cctgtgtgaa attgttatcc
     4861 gctcacaatt ccacacaaca tacgagccgg aagcataaag tgtaaagcct ggggtgccta
     4921 atgagtgagc taactcacat taattgcgtt gcgctcactg cccgctttcc agtcgggaaa
     4981 cctgtcgtgc cagctgcatt aatgaatcgg ccaacgcgcg gggagaggcg gtttgcgtat
     5041 tgggcgctct tccgcttcct cgctcactga ctcgctgcgc tcggtcgttc ggctgcggcg
     5101 agcggtatca gctcactcaa aggcggtaat acggttatcc acagaatcag gggataacgc
     5161 aggaaagaac atgtgagcaa aaggccagca aaaggccagg aaccgtaaaa aggccgcgtt
     5221 gctggcgttt ttccataggc tccgcccccc tgacgagcat cacaaaaatc gacgctcaag
     5281 tcagaggtgg cgaaacccga caggactata aagataccag gcgtttcccc ctggaagctc
     5341 cctcgtgcgc tctcctgttc cgaccctgcc gcttaccgga tacctgtccg cctttctccc
     5401 ttcgggaagc gtggcgcttt ctcatagctc acgctgtagg tatctcagtt cggtgtaggt
     5461 cgttcgctcc aagctgggct gtgtgcacga accccccgtt cagcccgacc gctgcgcctt
     5521 atccggtaac tatcgtcttg agtccaaccc ggtaagacac gacttatcgc cactggcagc
     5581 agccactggt aacaggatta gcagagcgag gtatgtaggc ggtgctacag agttcttgaa
     5641 gtggtggcct aactacggct acactagaag aacagtattt ggtatctgcg ctctgctgaa
     5701 gccagttacc ttcggaaaaa gagttggtag ctcttgatcc ggcaaacaaa ccaccgctgg
     5761 tagcggtggt ttttttgttt gcaagcagca gattacgcgc agaaaaaaag gatctcaaga
     5821 agatcctttg atcttttcta cggggtctga cgctcagtgg aacgaaaact cacgttaagg
     5881 gattttggtc atgagattat caaaaaggat cttcacctag atccttttaa attaaaaatg
     5941 aagttttaaa tcaatctaaa gtatatatga gtaaacttgg tctgacagtt accaatgctt
     6001 aatcagtgag gcacctatct cagcgatctg tctatttcgt tcatccatag ttgcctgact
     6061 ccccgtcgtg tagataacta cgatacggga gggcttacca tctggcccca gtgctgcaat
     6121 gataccgcga gacccacgct caccggctcc agatttatca gcaataaacc agccagccgg
     6181 aagggccgag cgcagaagtg gtcctgcaac tttatccgcc tccatccagt ctattaattg
     6241 ttgccgggaa gctagagtaa gtagttcgcc agttaatagt ttgcgcaacg ttgttgccat
     6301 tgctacaggc atcgtggtgt cacgctcgtc gtttggtatg gcttcattca gctccggttc
     6361 ccaacgatca aggcgagtta catgatcccc catgttgtgc aaaaaagcgg ttagctcctt
     6421 cggtcctccg atcgttgtca gaagtaagtt ggccgcagtg ttatcactca tggttatggc
     6481 agcactgcat aattctctta ctgtcatgcc atccgtaaga tgcttttctg tgactggtga
     6541 gtactcaacc aagtcattct gagaatagtg tatgcggcga ccgagttgct cttgcccggc
     6601 gtcaatacgg gataataccg cgccacatag cagaacttta aaagtgctca tcattggaaa
     6661 acgttcttcg gggcgaaaac tctcaaggat cttaccgctg ttgagatcca gttcgatgta
     6721 acccactcgt gcacccaact gatcttcagc atcttttact ttcaccagcg tttctgggtg
     6781 agcaaaaaca ggaaggcaaa atgccgcaaa aaagggaata agggcgacac ggaaatgttg
     6841 aatactcata ctcttccttt ttcaatatta ttgaagcatt tatcagggtt attgtctcat
     6901 gagcggatac atatttgaat gtatttagaa aaataaacaa ataggggttc cgcgcacatt
     6961 tccccgaaaa gtgccacctg acgtc
//
